>Addgene plasmid #228243 | Epac-S-H327 | addgene full sequence | sequence record 451727 | Addgene NGS Result
AAGCTTGCCGCCACCATGGCGGCCGCAATGGTGAGCAAGGGCGAGGAGCTGTTCACCGGGGTGGTGCCCA
TCCTGGTCGAGCTGGACGGCGACGTAAACGGCCACAAGTTCAGCGTGTCCGGCGAGGGCGAGGGCGATGC
CACCTACGGCAAGCTGACCCTGAAGTTCATCTGCACCACCGGCAAGCTGCCCGTGCCCTGGCCCACCCTC
GTGACCACCCTGTCCTGGGGCGTGCAGTGCTTCGCCCGCTACCCCGACCACATGAAGCAGCACGACTTCT
TCAAGTCCGCCATGCCCGAAGGCTACGTCCAGGAGCGCACCATCTTCTTCAAGGACGACGGCAACTACAA
GACCCGCGCCGAGGTGAAGTTCGAGGGCGACACCCTGGTGAACCGCATCGAGCTGAAGGGCATCGACTTC
AAGGAGGACGGCAACATCCTGGGGCACAAGCTGGAGTACAACTACTTTAGCGACAACGTCTATATCACCG
CCGACAAGCAGAAGAACGGCATCAAGGCCAACTTCAAGATCCGCCACAACATCGAGGACGGCGGCGTGCA
GCTCGCCGACCACTACCAGCAGAACACCCCCATCGGCGACGGCCCCGTGCTGCTGCCCGACAACCACTAC
CTGAGCACCCAGTCCAAGCTGAGCAAAGACCCCAACGAGAAGCGCGATCACATGGTCCTGCTGGAGTTCG
TGACCGCCGCCCGATATCAGCCCGTGGGAACTCATGAGATGGAGGAGGAGTTGGCCGAAGCTGTGGCCCT
GCTCTCCCAGCGGGGGCCTGACGCCCTGCTCACTGTGGCACTTCGAAAGCCCCCAGGTCAGCGCACGGAT
GAAGAGCTGGACCTCATCTTTGAGGAGCTGCTGCACATCAAGGCTGTGGCCCACCTCTCCAACTCGGTGA
AGCGAGAATTAGCGGCTGTTCTGCTCTTTGAACCACACAGCAAGGCAGGGACCGTGTTGTTCAGCCAGGG
GGACAAGGGCACTTCGTGGTACATTATCTGGAAGGGATCTGTCAACGTGGTGACCCATGGCAAGGGGCTG
GTCACCACCCTGCATGAGGGAGATGATTTTGGAGAGCTGGCTCTGGTGAATGATGCACCCCGGGCAGCCA
CCATCATCCTGCGAGAAGACAACTGTCATTTCCTGCGTGTGGACAAGCAGGACTTCAACCGTATCATCAA
GGATGTGGAGGCAAAGACCTTGCGGCTGGAAGAACATGGCAAAGTGGTGCTGGTGCTGGAGAGAGCCTCT
CAGGGCGCCGGCCCTTCCCGACCCCCAACCCCAGGCAGGAACCGGTATACAGTGATGTCTGGCACCCCAG
AGAAGATCCTAGAGCTTCTGTTGGAGGCCATGGGACCAGATTCCAGTGCTCATGACCCAACAGAGACATT
CCTCAGCGACTTCCTCCTGACCCACAGGGTCTTCATGCCCAGCGCCCAACTCTGCGCTGCCCTTCTGCAC
CACTTCCATGTGGAGCCTGCGGGTGGCAGCGAGCAGGAGCGCAGCACCTACGTCTGCAACAAGAGGCAGC
AGATCTTGCGGCTGGTCAGCCAGTGGGTGGCCCTGTATGGCTCCATGCTCCACACTGACCCTGTGGCCAC
CAGCTTCCTCCAGAAACTCTCAGACCTGGTGGGCAGGGACACCCGACTCAGCAACCTGCTGAGGGAGCAG
TGGCCAGAGAGGCGGCGATGCCACAGGTTGGAGAATGGCTGTGGGAATGCATCTCCTCAGATGAAGGCCC
GGAACTTGCCTGTTTGGCTCCCCAACCAGGACGAGCCCCTTCCTGGCAGCAGCTGTGCCATCCAAGTTGG
GGATAAAGTCCCCTATGACATCTGCCGGCCAGACCACTCAGTGTTGACCCTGCAGCTGCCTGTGACAGCC
TCCGTGAGAGAGGTGATGGCAGCGTTGGCCCAGGAGGATGGCTGGACCAAGGGGCAGGTGCTGGTGAAGG
TCAATTCTGCAGGTGATGCCATTGGCCTGCAGCCAGATGCCCGTGGTGTGGCCACATCTCTGGGGCTCAA
TGAGCGTCTCTTTGTTGTCAACCCACAGGAAGCGCATGAGCTGATCCCACACCCTGACCAGCTGGGGCCC
ACTGTGGGCTCTGCTGAGGGGCTGGACCTGGTGAGTGCCAAGGACCTGGCAGGCCAGCTGACGGACCACG
ACTGGAGCCTCTTCAACAGTATCCACCAGGTGGAGCTGATCCACTATGTGCTGGGCCCCCAGCATCTGCG
GGATGTCACCACCGCCAACCTGGAGCGCTTCATGCGCCGCTTCAATGAGCTGCAGTACTGGGTGGCCACC
GAGCTGTGTCTCTGCCCCGTGCCCGGCCCCCGGGCCCAGCTGCTCAGGAAGTTCATTAAGCTGGCGGCCC
ACCTCAAGGAGCAGAAGAATCTCAATTCCTTCTTTGCCGTCATGTTTGGCCTCAGCAACTCGGCCATCAG
CCGCCTAGCCCACACCTGGGAGCGGCTGCCCCACAAAGTCCGGAAGCTGTACTCCGCCCTCGAGAGGCTG
CTGGATCCCTCATGGAACCACCGGGTATACCGACTGGCCCTCGCCAAGCTCTCCCCTCCTGTCATCCCCT
TCATGCCCCTTCTTGCCGCAGACATGGCCGCCATTCATGAGGGAAACCACACACTAGTGGAGAATCTCAT
CAACTTTGAGAAGATGAGAATGATGGCCAGAGCCGCGCGGATGCTGCACCACTGCCGAAGCCACAACCCT
GTGCCTCTCTCACCACTCAGAAGCCGAGTTTCCCACCTCCACGAGGACAGCCAGGTGGCGAGGATTTCCA
CATGCTCGGAGCAGTCCCTGAGCACCCGGAGTCCAGCCAGCACCTGGGCTTATGTCCAGCAGCTGAAGGT
CATTGACAACCAGCGGGAACTCTCCCGCCTCTCCCGAGAGCTGGAGCCAGCTAGCGAGCTCATGGACGGC
GGCGTGCAGCTCGCCGACCACTACCAGCAGAACACCCCCATCGGCGACGGCCCCGTGCTGCTGCCCGACA
ACCACTACCTGAGCTACCAGTCCGCCCTGAGCAAAGACCCCAACGAGAAGCGCGATCACATGGTCCTGCT
GGAGTTCGTGACCGCCGCCGGGATCACTCTCGGCATGGACGAGCTGTACAAGGGTGGCAGCGGTGGCATG
GTGAGCAAGGGCGAGGAGCTGTTCACCGGGGTGGTGCCCATCCTGGTCGAGCTGGACGGCGACGTAAACG
GCCACAAGTTCAGCGTGTCCGGCGAGGGCGAGGGCGATGCCACCTACGGCAAGCTGACCCTGAAGCTGAT
CTGCACCACCGGCAAGCTGCCCGTGCCCTGGCCCACCCTCGTGACCACCCTGGGCTACGGCCTGCAGTGC
TTCGCCCGCTACCCCGACCACATGAAGCAGCACGACTTCTTCAAGTCCGCCATGCCCGAAGGCTACGTCC
AGGAGCGCACCATCTTCTTCAAGGACGACGGCAACTACAAGACCCGCGCCGAGGTGAAGTTCGAGGGCGA
CACCCTGGTGAACCGCATCGAGCTGAAGGGCATCGACTTCAAGGAGGACGGCAACATCCTGGGGCACAAG
CTGGAGTACAACTGGAACAGCCACAACGTCTATATCACCGCCGACAAGCAGAAGAACGGCATCAAGGCCA
ACTTCAAGATCCGCCACAACATCGAGCCGAATTTTGTCTTCCTGATCGGCGCCGCAGGAATACTCTTCGT
ATCTAGCGAGCTCATGGACGGCGGCGTGCAGCTCGCCGACCACTACCAGCAGAACACCCCCATCGGCGAC
GGCCCCGTGCTGCTGCCCGACAACCACTACCTGAGCTACCAGTCCGCCCTGAGCAAAGACCCCAACGAGA
AGCGCGATCACATGGTCCTGCTGGAGTTCGTGACCGCCGCCGGGATCACTCTCGGCATGGACGAGCTGTA
CAAGGGTGGCAGCGGTGGCATGGTGAGCAAGGGCGAGGAGCTGTTCACCGGGGTGGTGCCCATCCTGGTC
GAGCTGGACGGCGACGTAAACGGCCACAAGTTCAGCGTGTCCGGCGAGGGCGAGGGCGATGCCACCTACG
GCAAGCTGACCCTGAAGCTGATCTGCACCACCGGCAAGCTGCCCGTGCCCTGGCCCACCCTCGTGACCAC
CCTGGGCTACGGCCTGCAGTGCTTCGCCCGCTACCCCGACCACATGAAGCAGCACGACTTCTTCAAGTCC
GCCATGCCCGAAGGCTACGTCCAGGAGCGCACCATCTTCTTCAAGGACGACGGCAACTACAAGACCCGCG
CCGAGGTGAAGTTCGAGGGCGACACCCTGGTGAACCGCATCGAGCTGAAGGGCATCGACTTCAAGGAGGA
CGGCAACATCCTGGGGCACAAGCTGGAGTACAACTGGAACAGCCACAACGTCTATATCACCGCCGACAAG
CAGAAGAACGGCATCAAGGCCAACTTCAAGATCCGCCACAACATCGAGCCGAATTCCCTCGAGGTTAACG
CGGCGCGCCTCTAATCTAGAGGGCCCTATTCTATAGTGTCACCTAAATGCTAGAGCTCGCTGATCAGCCT
CGACTGTGCCTTCTAGTTGCCAGCCATCTGTTGTTTGCCCCTCCCCCGTGCCTTCCTTGACCCTGGAAGG
TGCCACTCCCACTGTCCTTTCCTAATAAAATGAGGAAATTGCATCGCATTGTCTGAGTAGGTGTCATTCT
ATTCTGGGGGGTGGGGTGGGGCAGGACAGCAAGGGGGAGGATTGGGAAGACAATAGCAGGCATGCTGGGG
ATGCGGTGGGCTCTATGGCTTCTGAGGCGGAAAGAACCAGCTGGGGCTCTAGGGGGTATCCCC
[124 nt withheld, positions 4824-4947]
C
[91 nt withheld, positions 4949-5039]
A
[49 nt withheld, positions 5041-5089]
CCTTTGACGTTGGAGTCCACGTTCTTT
[37 nt withheld, positions 5117-5153]
ACCCTATCTCGGTCTATTCTTTTGATTTATAAGGGATTTTGCCGATTTCGGCCTATTGGTTAAAAAATGA
GCTGATTTAACAAAAATTTAACGCGAATTAATTCTGTGGAATGTGTGTCAGTTAGGGTGTGGAAAGTCCC
CAGGCTCCCCAGCAGGCAGAAGTATGCAAAGCATGCATCTCAATTAGTCAGCAACCAGGTGTGGAAAGTC
CCCAGGCTCCCCAGCAGGCAGAAGTATGCAAAGCATGCATCTCAATTAGTCAGCAACCATAGTCCCGCCC
CTAACTCCGCCCATCCCGCCCCTAACTCCGCCCAGTTCCGCCCATTCTCCGCCCCATGGCTGACTAATTT
TTTTTATTTATGCAGAGGCCGAGGCCGCCTCTGCCTCTGAGCTATTCCAGAAGTAGTGAGGAGGCTTTTT
TGGAGGCCTAGGCTTTTGCAAAAAGCTCCCGGGAGCTTGTATATCCATTTTCGGATCTGATCAAGAGACA
GGATGAGGATCGTTTCGCATGATTGAACAAGATGGATTGCACGCAGGTTCTCCGGCCGCTTGGGTGGAGA
GGCTATTCGGCTATGACTGGGCACAACAGACAATCGGCTGCTCTGATGCCGCCGTGTTCCGGCTGTCAGC
GCAGGGGCGCCCGGTTCTTTTTGTCAAGACCGACCTGTCCGGTGCCCTGAATGAACTGCAGGACGAGGCA
GCGCGGCTATCGTGGCTGGCCACGACGGGCGTTCCTTGCGCAGCTGTGCTCGACGTTGTCACTGAAGCGG
GAAGGGACTGGCTGCTATTGGGCGAAGTGCCGGGGCAGGATCTCCTGTCATCTCACCTTGCTCCTGCCGA
GAAAGTATCCATCATGGCTGATGCAATGCGGCGGCTGCATACGCTTGATCCGGCTACCTGCCCATTCGAC
CACCAAGCGAAACATCGCATCGAGCGAGCACGTACTCGGATGGAAGCCGGTCTTGTCGATCAGGATGATC
TGGACGAAGAGCATCAGGGGCTCGCGCCAGCCGAACTGTTCGCCAGGCTCAAGGCGCGCATGCCCGACGG
CGAGGATCTCGTCGTGACCCATGGCGATGCCTGCTTGCCGAATATCATGGTGGAAAATGGCCGCTTTTCT
GGATTCATCGACTGTGGCCGGCTGGGTGTGGCGGACCGCTATCAGGACATAGCGTTGGCTACCCGTGATA
TTGCTGAAGAGCTTGGCGGCGAATGGGCTGACCGCTTCCTCGTGCTTTACGGTATCGCCGCTCCCGATTC
GCAGCGCATCGCCTTCTATCGCCTTCTTGACGAGTTCTTCTGAGCGGGACTCTGGGGTTCGAAATGACCG
ACCAAGCGACGCCCAACCTGCCATCACGAGATTTCGATTCCACCGCCGCCTTCTATGAAAGGTTGGGCTT
CGGAATCGTTTTCCGGGACGCCGGCTGGATGATCCTCCAGCGCGGGGATCTCATGCTGGAGTTCTTCGCC
CACCCCAACTTGTTTATTGCAGCTTATAATGGTTACAAATAAAGCAATAGCATCACAAATTTCACAAATA
AAGCATTTTTTTCACTGCATTCTAGTTGTGGTTTGTCCAAACTCATCAATGTATCTTATCATGTCTGTAT
ACCGTCGACCTCTAGCTAGAGCTTGGCGTAATCATGGTCATAGCTGTTTCCTGTGTGAAATTGTTATCCG
CTCACAATTCCACACAACATACGAGCCGGAAGCATAAAGTGTAAAGCCTGGGGTGCCTAATGAGTGAGCT
AACTCACATTAATTGCGTTGCGCTCACTGCCCGCTTTCCAGTCGGGAAACCTGTCGTGCCAGCTGCATTA
ATGAATCGGCCAACGCGCGGGGAGAGGCGGTTTGCGTATTGGGCGCTCTTCCGCTTCCTCGCTCACTGAC
TCGCTGCGCTCGGTCGTTCGGCTGCGGCGAGCGGTATCAGCTCACTCAAAGGCGGTAATACGGTTATCCA
CAGAATCAGGGGATAACGCAGGAAAGAACATGTGAGCAAAAGGCCAGCAAAAGGCCAGGAACCGTAAAAA
GGCCGCGTTGCTGGCGTTTTTCCATAGGCTCCGCCCCCCTGACGAGCATCACAAAAATCGACGCTCAAGT
CAGAGGTGGCGAAACCCGACAGGACTATAAAGATACCAGGCGTTTCCCCCTGGAAGCTCCCTCGTGCGCT
CTCCTGTTCCGACCCTGCCGCTTACCGGATACCTGTCCGCCTTTCTCCCTTCGGGAAGCGTGGCGCTTTC
TCATAGCTCACGCTGTAGGTATCTCAGTTCGGTGTAGGTCGTTCGCTCCAAGCTGGGCTGTGTGCACGAA
CCCCCCGTTCAGCCCGACCGCTGCGCCTTATCCGGTAACTATCGTCTTGAGTCCAACCCGGTAAGACACG
ACTTATCGCCACTGGCAGCAGCCACTGGTAACAGGATTAGCAGAGCGAGGTATGTAGGCGGTGCTACAGA
GTTCTTGAAGTGGTGGCCTAACTACGGCTACACTAGAAGAACAGTATTTGGTATCTGCGCTCTGCTGAAG
CCAGTTACCTTCGGAAAAAGAGTTGGTAGCTCTTGATCCGGCAAACAAACCACCGCTGGTAGCGGTGGTT
TTTTTGTTTGCAAGCAGCAGATTACGCGCAGAAAAAAAGGATCTCAAGAAGATCCTTTGATCTTTTCTAC
GGGGTCTGACGCTCAGTGGAACGAAAACTCACGTTAAGGGATTTTGGTCATGAGATTATCAAAAAGGATC
TTCACCTAGATCCTTTTAAATTAAAAATGAAGTTTTAAATCAATCTAAAGTATATATGAGTAAACTTGGT
CTGACAGTTACCAATGCTTAATCAGTGAGGCACCTATCTCAGCGATCTGTCTATTTCGTTCATCCATAGT
TGCCTGACTCCCCGTCGTGTAGATAACTACGATACGGGAGGGCTTACCATCTGGCCCCAGTGCTGCAATG
ATACCGCGAGACCCACGCTCACCGGCTCCAGATTTATCAGCAATAAACCAGCCAGCCGGAAGGGCCGAGC
GCAGAAGTGGTCCTGCAACTTTATCCGCCTCCATCCAGTCTATTAATTGTTGCCGGGAAGCTAGAGTAAG
TAGTTCGCCAGTTAATAGTTTGCGCAACGTTGTTGCCATTGCTACAGGCATCGTGGTGTCACGCTCGTCG
TTTGGTATGGCTTCATTCAGCTCCGGTTCCCAACGATCAAGGCGAGTTACATGATCCCCCATGTTGTGCA
AAAAAGCGGTTAGCTCCTTCGGTCCTCCGATCGTTGTCAGAAGTAAGTTGGCCGCAGTGTTATCACTCAT
GGTTATGGCAGCACTGCATAATTCTCTTACTGTCATGCCATCCGTAAGATGCTTTTCTGTGACTGGTGAG
TACTCAACCAAGTCATTCTGAGAATAGTGTATGCGGCGACCGAGTTGCTCTTGCCCGGCGTCAATACGGG
ATAATACCGCGCCACATAGCAGAACTTTAAAAGTGCTCATCATTGGAAAACGTTCTTCGGGGCGAAAACT
CTCAAGGATCTTACCGCTGTTGAGATCCAGTTCGATGTAACCCACTCGTGCACCCAACTGATCTTCAGCA
TCTTTTACTTTCACCAGCGTTTCTGGGTGAGCAAAAACAGGAAGGCAAAATGCCGCAAAAAAGGGAATAA
GGGCGACACGGAAATGTTGAATACTCATACTCTTCCTTTTTCAATATTATTGAAGCATTTATCAGGGTTA
TTGTCTCATGAGCGGATACATATTTGAATGTATTTAGAAAAATAAACAAATAGGGGTTCCGCGCACATTT
CCCCGAAAAGTGCCACCTGACGTCGACGGATCGGGAGATCTCCCGATCCCCTATGGTGCACTCTCAGTAC
AATCTGCTCTGATGCCGCATAGTTAAGCCAGTATCTGCTCCCTGCTTGTGTGTTGGAGGTCGCTGAGTAG
TGCGCGAGCAAAATTTAAGCTACAACAAGGCAAGGCTTGACCGACAATTGCATGAAGAATCTGCTTAGGG
TTAGGCGTTTTGCGCTGCTTCGCGATGTACGGGCCAGATATACGCGTTGACATTGATTATTGACTAGTTA
TTAATAGTAATCAATTACGGGGTCATTAGTTCATAGCCCATATATGGAGTTCCGCGTTACATAACTTACG
GTAAATGGCCCGCCTGGCTGACCGCCCAACGACCCCCGCCCATTGACGTCAATAATGACGTATGTTCCCA
TAGTAACGCCAATAGGGACTTTCCATTGACGTCAATGGGTGGAGTATTTACGGTAAACTGCCCACTTGGC
AGTACATCAAGTGTATCATATGCCAAGTACGCCCCCTATTGACGTCAATGACGGTAAATGGCCCGCCTGG
CATTATGCCCAGTACATGACCTTATGGGACTTTCCTACTTGGCAGTACATCTACGTATTAGTCATCGCTA
TTACCATGGTGATGCGGTTTTGGCAGTACATCAATGGGCGTGGATAGCGGTTTGACTCACGGGGATTTCC
AAGTCTCCACCCCATTGACGTCAATGGGAGTTTGTTTTGGCACCAAAATCAACGGGACTTTCCAAAATGT
CGTAACAACTCCGCCCCATTGACGCAAATGGGCGGTAGGCGTGTACGGTGGGAGGTCTATATAAGCAGAG
CTCTCTGGCTAACTAGAGAACCCACTGCTTACTGGCTTATCGAAATTAATACGACTCACTATAGGGAGAC
CC
Features (pLannotate 1.2.2; 24 found; start..end, strand, type, name):
     34..747     +  CDS            W1C: W1C is a basic (constitutively fluorescent) cyan fluorescent protein published in 1998, derived from Aequorea victoria.
    718..2919    +  CDS            RAPGEF3 (fragment): RPGF3_HUMAN - Also known as CGEF1, EPAC, EPAC1. Experimental evidence at protein level: Swiss-Prot protein existence level 1. Guanine nucleotide exchange factor (GEF) for RAP1A and RAP2A small GTPases that is activated by binding cAMP. Through simultaneous binding of PDE3B to RAPGEF3 and PIK3R6 is assembled in a signaling complex in which it activates the PI3K gamma complex and which is involved in angiogenesis. Plays a role in the modulation of the cAMP- induced dynamic control of endothelial barrier function through a pathway that is independent on Rho-mediated signaling. Required for the ac
   2932..3666    +  CDS            cp173Venus: circularly permuted form of the Venus yellow fluorescent protein (Nagai et al., 2004) efficient FRET acceptor for CFP
   3724..4458    +  CDS            cp173Venus: circularly permuted form of the Venus yellow fluorescent protein (Nagai et al., 2004) efficient FRET acceptor for CFP
   4510..4528    -  promoter       SP6 promoter: promoter for bacteriophage SP6 RNA polymerase
   4554..4778    +  polyA_signal   bGH poly(A) signal: bovine growth hormone polyadenylation signal
   4782..4803    +  promoter       SV40 promoter (fragment): SV40 enhancer and early promoter
   4824..5252    +  rep_origin     f1 ori (sequence partly withheld): f1 bacteriophage origin of replication; arrow indicates direction of (+) strand synthesis
   5266..5595    +  promoter       SV40 promoter: SV40 enhancer and early promoter
   5662..6453    +  CDS            neo: KKA2_KLEPN - Also known as kan, nptII. Experimental evidence at protein level: Swiss-Prot protein existence level 1. Resistance to kanamycin, neomycin, paromomycin, ribostamycin, butirosin and gentamicin B. From Klebsiella pneumoniae.
   6477..6635    +  CDS            ble (fragment): BLE_KLEPN - Experimental evidence at protein level: Swiss-Prot protein existence level 1. Binding protein with a strong affinity to the bleomycin family of antibiotics. Binds to CL990; an antimitotic-antibiotic compound. From Klebsiella pneumoniae.
   6630..6751    +  polyA_signal   SV40 poly(A) signal: SV40 polyadenylation signal
   6824..6840    -  protein_bind   lac operator: The lac repressor binds to the lac operator to inhibit transcription in E. coli. This inhibition can be relieved by adding lactose or isopropyl-β-D-thiogalactopyranoside (IPTG). lac repressor encoded by lacI
   6848..6878    -  promoter       lac promoter: promoter for the E. coli lac operon
   6893..6914    -  protein_bind   CAP binding site: CAP binding activates transcription in the presence of cAMP. E. coli catabolite activator protein
   6927..7019    -  CDS            lacI (fragment): lac repressor; lacI; The lac repressor binds to the lac operator to inhibit transcription in E. coli. This inhibition can be relieved by adding lactose or isopropyl-β-D-thiogalactopyranoside (IPTG).
   7202..7790    -  rep_origin     ori: high-copy-number ColE1/pMB1/pBR322/pUC origin of replication
   7961..8821    -  CDS            AmpR: β-lactamase; bla; confers resistance to ampicillin, carbenicillin, and related antibiotics
   8822..8926    -  promoter       AmpR promoter: bla
   8985..9037    -  misc_feature   bom (fragment): basis of mobility region from pBR322
   9192..9571    +  enhancer       CMV enhancer: human cytomegalovirus immediate early enhancer
   9572..9775    +  promoter       CMV promoter: human cytomegalovirus (CMV) immediate early promoter
   9771..9804    +  LTR            5' LTR (truncated) (fragment): truncated 5' long terminal repeat (LTR) from HIV-1
   9820..9838    +  promoter       T7 promoter: promoter for bacteriophage T7 RNA polymerase
