[The description below was written by a language model from this plasmid's Addgene catalogue record and pLannotate feature annotations shown in this document.]
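Description:
Epac-S-H327 is a mammalian expression plasmid built on the pcDNA3 backbone that encodes a single-chain, Epac1-based FRET biosensor for following cAMP dynamics in living cells. It is propagated in E. coli through a high-copy ColE1/pUC-type origin with ampicillin selection (AmpR). An SV40 early promoter driving the neomycin phosphotransferase gene, followed by an SV40 poly(A) signal, allows G418 selection of transfected mammalian cells. An f1 origin and flanking T7 and SP6 phage promoters are standard backbone elements. A few short annotated fragments (ble, lacI, a truncated HIV-1 LTR hit next to the CMV promoter) appear to be backbone remnants or partial similarity matches rather than functional parts.

The sensor is expressed from the CMV enhancer/promoter and terminated by the bGH polyadenylation signal. It consists of a truncated mTurquoise2 donor (annotated by the software as a related cyan protein) fused to human RAPGEF3 (EPAC1), followed by a tandem pair of circularly permuted cp173Venus acceptors. According to the record, the EPAC moiety lacks its DEP domain, is catalytically dead (T781A, F782A), carries Q270E and M312L to raise cAMP affinity, and carries L777A and K778A to remove affinity for the nuclear envelope, which favours a cytosolic distribution. The Venus units carry the Y145W "Black" mutation, making them dark acceptors that quench the donor without contributing their own emission. cAMP binding changes the conformation of EPAC and thereby the FRET efficiency between donor and acceptors. The dark acceptor design makes the sensor particularly suited to readout by donor fluorescence lifetime imaging (FLIM), the use described in the associated publication.
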