Addgene plasmid #228243: Epac-S-H327
Purpose: mT2Del_EPACdDEPCD_Q270E_M312L_L777A_K778A_tdBlackcp173Venus(ST) biosensor to measure realtime changes in FRET reflecting fluctuations in cAMP levels in living cells.
Depositing lab: Kees Jalink. Publication: Cytosolic-enhanced dark Epac-based FRET sensors allow for intracellular cAMP detection in live cells via FLIM. Zanetti G, Klarenbeek JB, Jalink K. FEBS Lett. 2024 Dec 31. doi: 10.1002/1873-3468.15093. PubMed 39737677.
Backbone
  Vector backbone: pcDNA3
  Backbone size w/o insert (bp): 5500
  Total vector size (bp): 9846
  Vector type: Mammalian Expression
  Selectable markers: Neomycin (select with G418)
Growth in bacteria
  Bacterial resistance: Ampicillin, 100 μg/mL
  Growth temperature: 37°C
  Growth strain: DH5alpha
  Copy number: High Copy
Gene/Insert
  Gene/Insert name: mT2Del_EPACdDEPCD_Q270E_M312L_L777A_K778A_tdBlackcp173Venus(ST)
  Species: H. sapiens (human)
  Insert size (bp): 4445
  Mutation: Deletion of DEP domain, Catalytically dead T781A & F782A, increased affinity for cAMP Q270E & M312L, no nuclear envelope affinity L777A & K778A, Black Venus Y145W
  Entrez Gene: RAPGEF3 (a.k.a. CAMP-GEFI, EPAC, EPAC1, HSU79275, bcm910)
  Promoter: CMV
  Cloning method: Restriction Enzyme; 5′ cloning site NotI (unknown if destroyed); 3′ cloning site EcoRI (unknown if destroyed)
  Sequencing primers: 5′ CACGACTGGAGCCTCTTCAACA
Terms and licenses: Academic/Nonprofit Terms; Industry Terms: Not Available to Industry
Depositor comments: Please visit https://doi.org/10.1101/2024.09.30.615785 for bioRxiv preprint.
How to cite: Epac-S-H327 was a gift from Kees Jalink (Addgene plasmid # 228243 ; http://n2t.net/addgene:228243 ; RRID:Addgene_228243)
